>Addgene plasmid #242450 | pTARGEX-VAC | addgene full sequence | sequence record 489544 | Addgene NGS Result
CGAGGAGCATCGTGGAAAAAGAAGACGTTCCAACCACGTCTTCAAAGCAAGTGGATTGATGTGATATCTC
CACTGACGTAAGGGATGACGCACAATCCCACTATCCTTCGCAAGACCCTTCCTCTATATAAGGAAGTTCA
TTTCATTTGGAGAGGTTTAAGAGACGCAACCACAACGCTCTAACGCAATCAATCTACATTATATTAAACG
TCTCTAAAAAGAAACCATGGGATTTTTTCTCTTTTCACAAATGCCCTCATTTTTTCTTGTGTCGACACTT
CTCTTATTCCTAATAATATCTCACTCTTCTCATGCCGGCTGAAGAGCATCAATCAATACGCAAACCGCCT
CTCCCCGCGCGTTGGCCGATTCATTAATGCAGCTGGCACGACAGGTTTCCCGACTGGAAAGCGGGCAGTG
AGCGCAACGCAATTAATGTGAGTTAGCTCACTCATTAGGCACCCCAGGCTTTACACTTTATGCTTCCGGC
TCGTATGTTGTGTGGAATTGTGAGCGGATAACAATTTCACACAAGACCACAACGGTTTCCCTCTAGAAAT
AATTTTGTTTAACTTTAAGAAGGAGATATACATATGGTTTCCAAGGGAGAGGAAGACAATATGGCGATTA
TCAAAGAGTTCATGCGCTTCAAGGTCCACATGGAAGGAAGTGTGAACGGGCATGAGTTCGAAATAGAAGG
CGAAGGTGAGGGTCGCCCGTACGAAGGTACGCAAACCGCAAAGCTGAAGGTTACTAAGGGTGGGCCTCTG
CCGTTCGCATGGGACATCTTATCTCCGCAATTCATGTACGGTAGTAAGGCTTACGTAAAGCACCCCGCCG
ATATTCCCGACTACTTGAAGTTAAGTTTCCCAGAGGGGTTCAAGTGGGAGAGAGTAATGAATTTCGAGGA
CGGCGGGGTAGTCACCGTAACCCAAGACTCATCTCTTCAAGACGGTGAGTTTATATACAAGGTGAAGCTG
CGCGGGACGAACTTCCCATCTGACGGACCAGTGATGCAGAAGAAGACTATGGGATGGGAAGCCAGTAGCG
AAAGAATGTACCCAGAAGACGGGGCCCTTAAAGGAGAAATTAAGCAGCGGCTCAAGTTGAAGGATGGCGG
GCACTATGATGCAGAGGTCAAAACCACCTACAAGGCAAAGAAACCAGTACAATTGCCCGGTGCGTACAAC
GTAAACATTAAATTAGACATCACTTCTCATAATGAGGACTACACAATAGTGGAGCAATACGAGCGAGCAG
AGGGGAGACACTCTACGGGTGGTATGGACGAGTTGTATAAATAAGAATTCGAAGCTTGATCCGGCTGCTA
ACAAAGCCCGAAAGGAAGCTGAGTTGGCTGCTGCCATCACACTGGCTCACCTTCGGGTGGGCCTTTCTGC
GTTTATATACTAGAGAGAGAATATAAAAAGCCAGATTATTAATCCGGCTTTTTTATTATTTGAGTTGTAT
AAGCTCTTCAAACGGTTTGCTTGTTGATACTATGTGATAGATAAACTGTTATTCGGTGTGCATTTCTATG
TTTGGTGAGCGGTTTTCTGTGCTCAGAGTGTGTTTATTTTATGTAATTTAATTTCTTTGTGAGCTCCTGT
TTAGCAGGTCGTCCCTTCAGCAAGGACACAAAAAGATTTTAATTTTATTGATCGTTCAAACATTTGGCAA
TAAAGTTTCTTAAGATTGAATCCTGTTGCCGGTCTTGCGATGATTATCATATAATTTCTGTTGAATTACG
TTAAGCATGTAATAATTAACATGTAATGCATGACGTTATTTATGAGATGGGTTTTTATGATTAGAGTCCC
GCAATTATACATTTAATACGCGATAGAAAACAAAATATAGCGCGCAAACTAGGATAAATTATCGCGCGCG
GTGTCATCTATGTTACTAGATCGGCGCGCCAGCTTGGCGTAATCATGGTCATAGCTGTTGCGATTAATAA
TTCCACGCGGATCGCATTGAGAACCCGGAATATCGCGAAACAGGTACCCCCCTACTCCAAAAATGTCAAA
GATACAGTCTCAGAAGACCAAAGGGCTATTGAGACTTTTCAACAAAGGGTAATTTCGGGAAACCTCCTCG
GATTCCATTGCCCAGCTATCTGTCACTTCATCGAAAGGACAGTAGAAAAGGAAGGTGGCTCCTACAAATG
CCATCATTGCGATAAAGGAAAGGCTATCATTCAAGATGCCTCTGCCGACAGTGGTCCCAAAGATGGACCC
CCACCCACGAGGAGCATCGTGGAAAAAGAAGACGTTCCAACCACGTCTTCAAAGCAAGTGGATTGATGTG
ACATCTCCACTGACGTAAGGGATGACGCACAATCCCACTATCCTTCGCAAGACCCTTCCTCTATATAAGG
AAGTTCATTTCATTTGGAGAGGACAGCCCAAGCTTCGACTCTAGAGGATCCCCTTAAATCGATATGAGCA
CCGCCAAGATGAGCGCTGGTGAGTTCTCTAAGACCTACGGCACCAAGGATAGCCGGTCTGTGAATGATTG
CTACGCCATCTACAGCGGCAACGGCATCAACTTCATCAACCTGTTCATGCACACCAACACCGGCATCAAG
AGCGCCTTCTCTATTAACGACCTTGGCCGGAACGAGGACATTAAGCTTCATGAGGCCGAGATCATCAACA
GCTTGCACCCGTACTCATTCTTCGACAAGTTCGGCCTGGATATCATCCTGTGCAACCACGTGATGGACAT
CATCGTGACTAAGCCTGGCCTTAAGAACACCGGATGCAAGTTCCAGATGCACAACCAGATCTTCAACCCG
AATGAGGATATTCTGGCTAAGACCCCTGGCATCATCAGCGAAGAGAACTTCTACGACCTGAGCAAGATCA
AGCCTAAGGGCATGACACCTTTCGACTGGTACATCAACGAGTGCAAGAAGTACGACTTCTACATCAGCGA
CAACGGCGACATCTCTCTGGATTACGGTTTCCCTGTGATGGGCAAGACCACCTCTTATTGGAGAGAGAAC
ATCCCGCGAGAGAAGATCATCTCCGTTAAGCAGAAGTGCCTGCCGAACACCTCTGCTCTTACCAACAGGA
TTCTGAGCCTTTCTACCGTGAGGGCTATCCAGATTGCTTCTGAGCTGGCTTCTGAAAAGACCGTGGTTCT
TGCTTCTAGGCAGAGGCTGGATCTGGACATCAAGTCTCAGTACCGGATCTCATTCCCTGGTGTTCAAGAT
GAGGGCGCTTTCACTAGGACTTTCTGCATCCCTATGGACAAGACCGCTAGGATCGTTTGCTTCTACGCTA
AGACCTCCGTGGACGTGTCAAATGAGAGGACCACCTTGACCATCAAGATCGTCAACAAGACCGTCGAGAG
CAACTACATGGGTCCTGTGCCTAAGGATCACATGTACTGCGATAAGAGCATCGGCGCTAGGATTGGTCTT
GTGGATATTGTGAGGGGCGACCCGAACTACAATCAGATGATTGCTCGGGAAATGATCAGCGTCCACACCA
ACTTTGCTCTGAGGCTTTCTGAGGCTCTGAAGAAGCCGGTCATCGTTTTCAAGATGTACGAGAAAGAGCT
GAACTTCGAGACTTACGACCTGTCCGGTCGGTCTTTGTCTTACCAGAAGGACAGCAGCGGCAATATCTAC
TTCCTGTCTAGGACCCTTGAGATCCTGCCGAAGTCTCTTTCTACCCTGACCTACCTGAAGAACATCTCTC
CTGCCTGCTGGAAAGAATCCATCAGCATGCAGCATTTCTACATCGGGGAGCAAGAAGAGGGACCTTCTGG
TTCTAATCTGGCCGAGTCTGAAGAGAAGGTGCAGACTGCTTAGGAATTCGGTACGCTGAAATCACCAGTC
TCTCTCTACAAATCTATCTCTCTCTATTTTCTCCATAAATAATGTGTGAGTAGTTTCCCGATAAGGGAAA
TTAGGGTTCTTATAGGGTTTCGCTCATGTGTTGAGCATATAAGAAACCCTTAGTATGTATTTGTATTTGT
AAAATACTTCTATCAATAAAATTTCTAATTCCTAAAACCAAAATCCAGTACTAAAATCCAGATCTCCTAA
AGTCCCTATAGATCTTTGTCGTGAATATAAACCAGACACCGGACGACTAAACCTGGAGCCCAGACGCCGT
TCGAAGCTAGAAGTACCGCTTAGGCAGGAGGCCGTTAGGGAAAAGATGCTAAGGCAGGGTTGGTTACGTT
GACTCCCCCGTAGGTTTGGTTTAAATATGATGAAGTGGACGGAAGGAAGGAGGAAGACAAGGAAGGATAA
GGTTGCAGGCCCTGTGCAAGGTAAGAAGATGGAAATTTGATAGAGGTACGCTACTATACTTATACTATAC
GCTAAGGGAATGCTTGTATTTATACCCTATACCCCCTAATAACCCCTTATCAATTTAAGAAATAATCCGC
ATAAGCCCCCGCTTAAAAATTGGTATCAGAGCCATGAATAGGTCTATGACCAAAACTCAAGAGGATAAAA
CCTCACCAAAATACGAAAGAGTTCTTAACTCTAAAGATAAAAGATGGCGCGTGGCCGGCCATGAGCGGAG
AATTAAGGGAGTCACGTTATGACCCCCGCCGATGACGCGGGACAAGCCGTTTTACGTTTGGAACTGACAG
AACCGCAACGTTGAAGGAGCCACTCAGCCGCGGGTTTCTGGAGTTTAATGAGCTAAGCACATACGTCAGA
AACCATTATTGCGCGTTCAAAAGTCGCCTAAGGTCACTATCAGCTAGCAAATATTTCTTGTCAAAAATGC
TCCACTGACGTTCCATAAATTCCCCTCGGTATCCAATTAGAGTCTCATATTCACTCTCAATCCAAATAAT
CTGCACCGGATCTGGATCGTTTCGCATGGTTTCAAAGGGAGAAGAACTTTTCACCGGGGTTGTCCCTATA
CTGGTGGAACTGGATGGAGACGTCAACGGGCATAAGTTTTCTGTCTCTGGCGAAGGGGAGGGTGACGCAA
CGTACGGGAAGCTGACACTGAAGTTCATCTGTACTACCGGCAAGCTCCCGGTACCCTGGCCTACGCTGGT
AACAACGTTGACTTACGGGGTGCAGTGTTTCTCTCGATATCCTGACCATATGAAACAACACGATTTCTTC
AAGAGTGCAATGCCTGAGGGGTATGTTCAAGAGCGAACTATATTCTTCAAAGATGATGGGAACTACAAGA
CACGTGCAGAAGTTAAGTTTGAAGGCGATACGCTGGTAAACCGAATTGAATTGAAAGGGATAGATTTTAA
GGAAGACGGGAATATCCTGGGACACAAACTTGAATATAACTATAACTCCCACAACGTTTACATTATGGCC
GATAAACAGAAGAATGGCATCAAGGTAAATTTCAAAATTCGTCACAACATAGAAGATGGGTCCGTTCAGC
TCGCCGACCATTATCAACAAAACACTCCAATAGGGGATGGCCCCGTACTGTTGCCCGATAACCACTATTT
GAGCACGCAATCAGCACTTTCTAAGGACCCAAATGAAAAACGTGATCATATGGTACTCTTAGAATTCGTG
ACTGCTGCTGGTATCACGCTTGGTATGGATGAATTGTACAAGTGAGCGGGACTCTGGGGTTCGAAATGAC
CGACCAAGCGACGCCCAACCTGCCATCACGAGATTTCGATTCCACCGCCGCCTTCTATGAAAGGTTGGGC
TTCGGAATCGTTTTCCGGGACGCCGGCTGGATGATCCTCCAGCGCGGGGATCTCATGCTGGAGTTCTTCG
CCCACGGGATCTCTGCGAAACAGGCGGTCGAAGGTGCCGATATCATTACGACAGCAACGGCCGACAAGCA
CAACGCCACGATCCTGAGCGACAATATGATCGCGGCGTCCACATCAACGGCGTCGGCGGCGACTGCCCAG
GCAAGACCGAGATGCACCGCGATATCTTGCTGCGTTCGGATATTTTCGTGGAGTTCCCGCCACAGACCCG
GATGATCCCCGATCGTTCAAACATTTGGCAATAAAGTTTCTTAAGATTGAATCCTGTTGCCGGTCTTGCG
ATGATTATCATATAATTTCTGTTGAATTACGTTAAGCATGTAATAATTAACATGTAATGCATGACGTTAT
TTATGAGATGGGTTTTTATGATTAGAGTCCCGCAATTATACATTTAATACGCGATAGAAAACAAAATATA
GCGCGCAAACTAGGATAAATTATCGCGCGCGGTGTCATCTATGTTACTAGATCGGGGGCCGGCCCTCACT
GGTGAAAAGAAAAACCACCCCAGTACATTAAAAACGTCCGCAATGTGTTATTAAGTTGTCTAAGCGTCAA
TTTGTTTACACCACAATATATCCTGCCACCAGCCAGCCAACAGCTCCCCGACCGGCAGCTCGGCACAAAA
TCACCACTCGATACAGGCAGCCCATCAGTCCGGGACGGCGTCAGCGGGAGAGCCGTTGTAAGGCGGCAGA
CTTTGCTCATGTTACCGATGCTATTCGGAAGAACGGCAACTAAGCTGCCGGGTTTGAAACACGGATGATC
TCGCGGAGGGTAGCATGTTGATTGTAACGATGACAGAGCGTTGCTGCCTGTGATCAAATATCATCTCCCT
CGCAGAGATCCGAATTATCAGCCTTCTTATTCATTTCTCGCTTAACCGTGACAGAGTAGACAGGCTGTCT
CGCGGCCGAGGGGCGCAGCCCCTGGGGGGATGGGAGGCCCGCGTTAGCGGGCCGGGAGGGTTCGAGAAGG
GGGGGCACCCCCCTTCGGCGTGCGCGGTCACGCGCACAGGGCGCAGCCCTGGTTAAAAACAAGGTTTATA
AATATTGGTTTAAAAGCAGGTTAAAAGACAGGTTAGCGGTGGCCGAAAAACGGGCGGAAACCCTTGCAAA
TGCTGGATTTTCTGCCTGTGGACAGCCCCTCAAATGTCAATAGGTGCGCCCCTCATCTGTCAGCACTCTG
CCCCTCAAGTGTCAAGGATCGCGCCCCTCATCTGTCAGTAGTCGCGCCCCTCAAGTGTCAATACCGCAGG
GCACTTATCCCCAGGCTTGTCCACATCATCTGTGGGAAACTCGCGTAAAATCAGGCGTTTTCGCCGATTT
GCGAGGCTGGCCAGCTCCACGTCGCCGGCCGAAATCGAGCCTGCCCCTCATCTGTCAACGCCGCGCCGGG
TGAGTCGGCCCCTCAAGTGTCAACGTCCGCCCCTCATCTGTCAGTGAGGGCCAAGTTTTCCGCGAGGTAT
CCACAACGCCGGCGGCCGCGGTGTCTCGCACACGGCTTCGACGGCGTTTCTGGCGCGTTTGCAGGGCCAT
AGACGGCCGCCAGCCCAGCGGCGAGGGCAACCAGCCCGGTGAGCGTCGGAAAGGCGCTCGGTCTTGCCTT
GCTCGTCGGTGATGTACACTAGTCGCTGGCTGCTGAACCCCCAGCCGGAACTGACCCCACAAGGCCCTAG
CGTTTGCAATGCACCAGGTCATCATTGACCCAGGCGTGTTCCACCAGGCCGCTGCCTCGCAACTCTTCGC
AGGCTTCGCCGACCTGCTCGCGCCACTTCTTCACGCGGGTGGAATCCGATCCGCACATGAGGCGGAAGGT
TTCCAGCTTGAGCGGGTACGGCTCCCGGTGCGAGCTGAAATAGTCGAACATCCGTCGGGCCGTCGGCGAC
AGCTTGCGGTACTTCTCCCATATGAATTTCGTGTAGTGGTCGCCAGCAAACAGCACGACGATTTCCTCGT
CGATCAGGACCTGGCAACGGGACGTTTTCTTGCCACGGTCCAGGACGCGGAAGCGGTGCAGCAGCGACAC
CGATTCCAGGTGCCCAACGCGGTCGGACGTGAAGCCCATCGCCGTCGCCTGTAGGCGCGACAGGCATTCC
TCGGCCTTCGTGTAATACCGGCCATTGATCGACCAGCCCAGGTCCTGGCAAAGCTCGTAGAACGTGAAGG
TGATCGGCTCGCCGATAGGGGTGCGCTTCGCGTACTCCAACACCTGCTGCCACACCAGTTCGTCATCGTC
GGCCCGCAGCTCGACGCCGGTGTAGGTGATCTTCACGTCCTTGTTGACGTGGAAAATGACCTTGTTTTGC
AGCGCCTCGCGCGGGATTTTCTTGTTGCGCGTGGTGAACAGGGCAGAGCGGGCCGTGTCGTTTGGCATCG
CTCGCATCGTGTCCGGCCACGGCGCAATATCGAACAAGGAAAGCTGCATTTCCTTGATCTGCTGCTTCGT
GTGTTTCAGCAACGCGGCCTGCTTGGCCTCGCTGACCTGTTTTGCCAGGTCCTCGCCGGCGGTTTTTCGC
TTCTTGGTCGTCATAGTTCCTCGCGTGTCGATGGTCATCGACTTCGCCAAACCTGCCGCCTCCTGTTCAA
GACGACGCGAACGCTCCACGGCGGCCGATGGCGCGGGCAGGGCAGGGGGAGCCAGTTGCACGCTGTCGCG
CTCGATCTTGGCCGTAGCTTGCTGGACCATCGAGCCGACGGACTGGAAGGTTTCGCGGGGCGCACGCATG
ACGGTGCGGCTTGCGATGGTTTCGGCATCCTCGGCGGAAAACCCCGCGTCGATCAGTTCTTGCCTGTATG
CCTTCCGGTCAAACGTCCGATTCATTCACCCTCCTTGCGGGATTGCCCCGACTCACGCCGGGGCAATGTG
CCCTTATTCCTGATTTGACCCGCCTGGTGCCTTGGTGTCCAGATAATCCACCTTATCGGCAATGAAGTCG
GTCCCGTAGACCGTCTGGCCGTCCTTCTCGTACTTGGTATTCCGAATCTTGCCCTGCACGAATACCAGCG
ACCCCTTGCCCAAATACTTGCCGTGGGCCTCGGCCTGAGAGCCAAAACACTTGATGCGGAAGAAGTCGGT
GCGCTCCTGCTTGTCGCCGGCATCGTTGCGCCACATCTAGGTACTAAAACAATTCATCCAGTAAAATATA
ATATTTTATTTTCTCCCAATCAGGCTTGATCCCCAGTAAGTCAAAAAATAGCTCGACATACTGTTCTTCC
CCGATATCCTCCCTGATCGACCGGACGCAGAAGGCAATGTCATACCACTTGTCCGCCCTGCCGCTTCTCC
CAAGATCAATAAAGCCACTTACTTTGCCATCTTTCACAAAGATGTTGCTGTCTCCCAGGTCGCCGTGGGA
AAAGACAAGTTCCTCTTCGGGCTTTTCCGTCTTTAAAAAATCATACAGCTCGCGCGGATCTTTAAATGGA
GTGTCTTCTTCCCAGTTTTCGCAATCCACATCGGCCAGATCGTTATTCAGTAAGTAATCCAATTCGGCTA
AGCGGCTGTCTAAGCTATTCGTATAGGGACAATCCGATATGTCGATGGAGTGAAAGAGCCTGATGCACTC
CGCATACAGCTCGATAATCTTTTCAGGGCTTTGTTCATCTTCATACTCTTCCGAGCAAAGGACGCCATCG
GCCTCACTCATGAGCAGATTGCTCCAGCCATCATGCCGTTCAAAGTGCAGGACCTTTGGAACAGGCAGCT
TTCCTTCCAGCCATAGCATCATGTCCTTTTCCCGTTCCACATCATAGGTGGTCCCTTTATACCGGCTGTC
CGTCATTTTTAAATATAGGTTTTCATTTTCTCCCACCAGCTTATATACCTTAGCAGGAGACATTCCTTCC
GTATCTTTTACGCAGCGGTATTTTTCGATCAGTTTTTTCAATTCCGGTGATATTCTCATTTTAGCCATTT
ATTATTTCCTTCCTCTTTTCTACAGTATTTAAAGATACCCCAAGAAGCTAATTATAACAAGACGAACTCC
AATTCACTGTTCCTTGCATTCTAAAACCTTAAATACCAGAAAACAGCTTTTTCAAAGTTGTTTTCAAAGT
TGGCGTATAACATAGTATCGACGGAGCCGATTTTGAAACCACAATTATGGGTGATGCTGCCAACTTACTG
ATTTAGTGTATGATGGTGTTTTTGAGGTGCTCCAGTGGCTTCTGTTTCTATCAGCTGTCCCTCCTGTTCA
GCTACTGACGGGGTGGTGCGTAACGGCAAAAGCACCGCCGGACATCAGCGCTATCTCTGCTCTCACTGCC
GTAAAACATGGCAACTGCAGTTCACTTACACCGCTTCTCAACCCGGTACGCACCAGAAAATCATTGATAT
GGCCATGAATGGCGTTGGATGCCGGGCAACAGCCCGCATTATGGGCGTTGGCCTCAACACGATTTTACGT
CACTTAAAAAACTCAGGCCGCAGTCGGTAACTATGCGGTGTGAAATACCGCACAGATGCGTAAGGAGAAA
ATACCGCATCAGGCGCTATTCCGCTTCCTCGCTCACTGACTCGCTGCGCTCGGTCGTTCGGCTGCGGCGA
GCGGTATCAGCTCACTCAAAGGCGGTAATACGGTTATCCACAGAATCAGGGGATAACGCAGGAAAGAACA
TGTGAGCAAAAGGCCAGCAAAAGGCCAGGAACCGTAAAAAGGCCGCGTTGCTGGCGTTTTTCCATAGGCT
CCGCCCCCCTGACGAGCATCACAAAAATCGACGCTCAAGTCAGAGGTGGCGAAACCCGACAGGACTATAA
AGATACCAGGCGTTTCCCCCTGGAAGCTCCCTCGTGCGCTCTCCTGTTCCGACCCTGCCGCTTACCGGAT
ACCTGTCCGCCTTTCTCCCTTCGGGAAGCGTGGCGCTTTCTCATAGCTCACGCTGTAGGTATCTCAGTTC
GGTGTAGGTCGTTCGCTCCAAGCTGGGCTGTGTGCACGAACCCCCCGTTCAGCCCGACCGCTGCGCCTTA
TCCGGTAACTATCGTCTTGAGTCCAACCCGGTAAGACACGACTTATCGCCACTGGCAGCAGGTAACCTCG
CGCATACAGCCGGGCAGTGACGTCATCGTCTGCGCGGAAATGGACGGGCCCCCGGCGCCAGATCTGGGGA
ACCCTGTGGTTGGCATGCACATACAAATGGACGAACGGATAAACCTTTTCACGCCCTTTTAAATATCCGA
TTATTCTAATAAACGCTCTTTTCTCTTAGGTTTACCCGCCAATATATCCTGTCAAACACTGATAGTTT
[106 nt withheld, positions 10989-11094]
G
[44 nt withheld, positions 11096-11139]
CATTCAGGCTGCGCAACTGTTGGGAAGGGCGATCGGTGCGGGCCTCTTCGCTATTACGCCAGCTGGCGAA
AGGGGGATGTGCTGCAAGGCGATTAAGTTGGGTAACGCCAGGGTTTTCCCAGTCACGACGTTGTAAAACG
ACGGCCAGTGAATTGTTAGAGGGAGCTCTGATCACTGAGCATCGTTGAAGATGCCTCTGCCGACAGTGGT
CCCAAAGATGGACCCCCACCCACGAGGAGCATCGTGGAAAAAGAAGACGTTCCAACCACGTCTTCAAAGC
AAGTGGATTGATGTGATATCTCCACTGACGTAAGGGATGACGCACAATCCCACTATCCTTCTTAATTAAG
GAAACCTCCTCGGATTCCATTGCCCAGCTATCTGTCACTTTATTGAGAAGATAGTGGAAAAGGAAGGTGG
CTCCTACAAATGCCATCATTGCGATAAAGGAAAGGCCATCGTTGAAGATGCCTCTGCCGACAGTGGTCCC
AAAGATGGACCCCCACCCA
Features (pLannotate 1.2.2; 33 found; start..end, strand, type, name):
    227..316     +  CDS            PR1A_TOBAC (fragment): Experimental evidence at protein level: Swiss-Prot protein existence level 1. Probably involved in the defense reaction of plants against pathogens. From Nicotiana tabacum (Common tobacco).
    334..421     +  CDS            lacI (fragment): lac repressor; lacI; The lac repressor binds to the lac operator to inhibit transcription in E. coli. This inhibition can be relieved by adding lactose or isopropyl-β-D-thiogalactopyranoside (IPTG).
    434..455     +  protein_bind   CAP binding site: CAP binding activates transcription in the presence of cAMP. E. coli catabolite activator protein
    470..500     +  promoter       lac promoter: promoter for the E. coli lac operon
    504..526     +  protein_bind   lac operator (fragment): The lac repressor binds to the lac operator to inhibit transcription in E. coli. This inhibition can be relieved by adding lactose or isopropyl-β-D-thiogalactopyranoside (IPTG). lac repressor encoded by lacI
    564..586     +  RBS            RBS: efficient ribosome binding site from bacteriophage T7 gene 10 (Olins and Rangwala, 1989)
    594..1301    +  CDS            mCherry: mCherry is a basic (constitutively fluorescent) red fluorescent protein published in 2004, derived from Discosoma sp.. It is reported to be a very rapidly-maturing monomer with low acid sensitivity.
   1324..1366    +  CDS            SET1 (fragment): solubility-enhancement tag derived from T7 phage gene 10B
   1374..1401    +  terminator     T7Te terminator: phage T7 early transcription terminator
   1660..1912    +  terminator     NOS terminator: nopaline synthase terminator and poly(A) signal
   2060..2405    +  promoter       CaMV 35S promoter: strong constitutive promoter from cauliflower mosaic virus
   2357..2403    +  promoter       minimal CaMV 35S promoter: minimal 35S promoter from cauliflower mosaic virus
   2415..2433    -  misc_feature   MCS (fragment): pUC18/19 multiple cloning site
   3878..4054    +  polyA_signal   CaMV poly(A) signal: cauliflower mosaic virus polyadenylation signal
   4652..4835    +  promoter       NOS promoter: nopaline synthase promoter NOS promoter
   4856..5572    +  CDS            EGFP: EGFP is a basic (constitutively fluorescent) green fluorescent protein published in 1996, derived from Aequorea victoria. It is reported to be a rapidly-maturing weak dimer with moderate acid sensitivity.
   5596..5745    +  CDS            ble (fragment): BLE_KLEPN - Experimental evidence at protein level: Swiss-Prot protein existence level 1. Binding protein with a strong affinity to the bleomycin family of antibiotics. Binds to CL990; an antimitotic-antibiotic compound. From Klebsiella pneumoniae.
   5752..5841    +  CDS            ocd (fragment): OCD_AGRFC - Experimental evidence at protein level: Swiss-Prot protein existence level 1. Catalyzes the conversion of L-ornithine into L-proline with release of ammonia. Is involved in the utilization of nopaline, a catabolic pathway that proceeds through L-arginine and L-ornithine to L-proline. Nopaline is a predominant opine in plant cells transformed with Ti plasmid pTiC58. From Agrobacterium fabrum (strain C58 / ATCC 33970) (Agrobacterium tumefaciens (strain C58)).
   5844..5954    +  CDS            ocd (fragment): OCD_AGRFC - Experimental evidence at protein level: Swiss-Prot protein existence level 1. Catalyzes the conversion of L-ornithine into L-proline with release of ammonia. Is involved in the utilization of nopaline, a catabolic pathway that proceeds through L-arginine and L-ornithine to L-proline. Nopaline is a predominant opine in plant cells transformed with Ti plasmid pTiC58. From Agrobacterium fabrum (strain C58 / ATCC 33970) (Agrobacterium tumefaciens (strain C58)).
   5961..6213    +  terminator     NOS terminator: nopaline synthase terminator and poly(A) signal
   6304..6328    -  misc_feature   LB T-DNA repeat: left border repeat from nopaline C58 T-DNA
   6696..7327    -  rep_origin     oriV: incP origin of replication
   7420..8565    -  CDS            trfA: TRFA_ECOLX - Experimental evidence at protein level: Swiss-Prot protein existence level 1. Also involved in plasmid copy number control, promoting intermolecular coupling of protein bound iterons at oriV, which inhibits replication initiation. From Escherichia coli.
   8864..9658    -  CDS            KanR: aminoglycoside phosphotransferase; aphA-3; confers resistance to kanamycin
   9850..10181   +  mobile_element IS1 (fragment): prokaryotic transposable element IS1
  10182..10233   +  misc_feature   bom (fragment): basis of mobility region from pBR322
  10419..10771   -  rep_origin     ori (fragment): high-copy-number ColE1/pMB1/pBR322/pUC origin of replication
  10771..10826   +  mobile_element IS1 (fragment): prokaryotic transposable element IS1
  10950..10974   -  misc_feature   RB T-DNA repeat: right border repeat from nopaline C58 T-DNA
  10989..11139   -  rep_origin     f1 ori (fragment) (sequence partly withheld): f1 bacteriophage origin of replication; arrow indicates direction of (+) strand synthesis
  11137..11292   -  CDS            lacZα (fragment) (sequence partly withheld): LacZα fragment of β-galactosidase; lacZ fragment
  11319..11480   +  promoter       CaMV 35S promoter (fragment): strong constitutive promoter from cauliflower mosaic virus
  11489..155     +  promoter       CaMV 35S promoter (fragment) (across the origin): strong constitutive promoter from cauliflower mosaic virus
