[The description below was written by a language model from this plasmid's Addgene catalogue record and pLannotate feature annotations shown in this document.]
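Description:
pTARGEX-VAC is an empty binary plant expression vector (11,648 bp) from the pTARGEX series, designed to direct high levels of a recombinant protein to the plant vacuole. It is cloned and maintained at low copy in E. coli under kanamycin selection (aphA-3 type KanR), then moved into Agrobacterium tumefaciens for delivery into plants. The backbone carries the broad-host-range incP oriV with its trfA replication initiator, which supports replication in both bacteria. Partial ColE1-type ori, bom and IS1 fragments are also annotated. Nopaline-type right and left T-DNA border repeats delimit the region transferred to plant cells.

Just inside the right border, a double CaMV 35S promoter drives the expression cassette. It opens with an N-terminal secretory signal peptide recorded as coming from Nicotiana tabacum PR1b, which the automated annotation labels as a PR1a fragment. A C-terminal propeptide from tobacco chitinase A is recorded as the vacuolar sorting signal but is not separately annotated, and a NOS terminator closes the cassette. Between the two targeting sequences sits a bacterial dropout cassette consisting of a lac promoter and operator, a T7 gene 10 ribosome binding site, mCherry and the T7Te terminator. Replacing it with a gene of interest through the SapI sites turns colonies from red to white, allowing visual screening in E. coli.

The T-DNA holds two further units. One is a second 35S promoter paired with a CaMV poly(A) signal; the roughly 1.4 kb between them is unannotated and the record does not say what it encodes. The other is a NOS promoter driving EGFP with a NOS terminator, presumably a marker of T-DNA delivery, although the record does not state this.
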