Addgene plasmid #242450: pTARGEX-VAC
Purpose: (Empty Backbone) Targets high levels of recombinant protein to vacuole. Empty vector. Clone via SapI restriction site. mCherry dropout cassette will enable Red/White screening in E.coli.
Depositing lab: Allyson MacLean. Depositing organization: University of Ottawa. Publication: pTARGEX Vectors: A Versatile Toolbox for Plant-Based Protein Expression. Chartrand-Pleau C, Gallipeau-Burns E, Jain A, Boddy V, Fakhouri P, Rehmani S, Thomas T, Drapeau M, VanderBurgt JT, Boudigou A, Damry AM, MacLean AM. Front. Synth. Biol. 3:1619871 10.3389/fsybi.2025.1619871.
Backbone
  Vector backbone: pTARGEX
  Backbone manufacturer: uOttawa iGEM team 2024
  Backbone size (bp): 11648
  Modifications to backbone: Addition of N-terminal signal peptide derived from the Nicotiana tabacum pathogenesis-related protein 1b (PR1b) and C-terminal propeptide (CTPP) derived from N. tabacum chitinase A, which serves as a vacuolar sorting signal
  Vector type: Plant Expression
  Promoter: double 35S
  Tag / fusion protein: N-terminal signal peptide derived from the Nicotiana tabacum pathogenesis-related protein 1b (PR1b) (N terminal on backbone); C-terminal propeptide (CTPP) derived from N. tabacum chitinase A (C terminal on backbone)
Growth in bacteria
  Bacterial resistance: Kanamycin, 50 μg/mL
  Growth temperature: 37°C
  Growth strain: DH5alpha
  Growth instructions: Clone and maintain in E. coli. For expression in planta, transform into suitable Agrobacterium tumefaciens strain and grow at 28C.
  Copy number: Low Copy
Gene/Insert
  Cloning method: Restriction Enzyme
Terms and licenses: Academic/Nonprofit Terms; Industry Terms: Not Available to Industry
How to cite: pTARGEX-VAC was a gift from Allyson MacLean (Addgene plasmid # 242450 ; http://n2t.net/addgene:242450 ; RRID:Addgene_242450)
